Addgene plasmid #130640: pSL0375 (His-MBP-TniQ_Cas8_Cas7_Cas6)
Purpose: Expresses V. cholerae CAST TniQ, Cas8, Cas7, and Cas6 from a T7 promoter, with N-terminal His10-MBP-TEVsite tag on TniQ for purification.
Depositing lab: Samuel H. Sternberg. Depositing organization: Columbia University. Publication: Transposon-encoded CRISPR-Cas systems direct RNA-guided DNA integration. Klompe SE, Vo PLH, Halpin-Healy TS, Sternberg SH. Nature. 2019 Jul;571(7764):219-225. doi: 10.1038/s41586-019-1323-z. Epub 2019 Jun 12. PubMed 31189177.
Backbone
  Vector backbone: p2CT-10
  Vector type: Bacterial Expression, CRISPR ; Transposon
Growth in bacteria
  Bacterial resistance: Ampicillin, 100 μg/mL
  Growth temperature: 37°C
  Growth strain: DH5alpha
  Copy number: High Copy
Gene/Insert
  Gene/Insert name: VchTniQ, VchCas8, VchCas7, VchCas6
  Species: Vibrio cholerae
  GenBank ID: WP_000479715.1, WP_001194012.1, WP_000775488.1, WP_000872476.1
  Promoter: T7
  Tag / fusion protein: His10-MBP-TEVsite on TniQ (N terminal on insert)
  Cloning method: Ligation Independent Cloning
Terms and licenses: Academic/Nonprofit Terms; Industry Terms: Not Available to Industry
Depositor comments: Previously referred to as INTEGRATE.
How to cite: pSL0375 (His-MBP-TniQ_Cas8_Cas7_Cas6) was a gift from Samuel H. Sternberg (Addgene plasmid # 130640 ; http://n2t.net/addgene:130640 ; RRID:Addgene_130640)
