[The description below was written by a language model from this plasmid's Addgene catalogue record and pLannotate feature annotations shown in this document.]
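Description:
pSL0375 (His-MBP-TniQ_Cas8_Cas7_Cas6) is a 10.7 kb bacterial expression plasmid built on the p2CT-10 backbone for co-producing four proteins of the Vibrio cholerae CRISPR-associated transposon (CAST) system: TniQ, Cas8, Cas7 and Cas6. The backbone is pBR322-derived. It carries a ColE1/pMB1-type origin along with the bom mobility region and the rop gene, and it is selected with ampicillin through a β-lactamase cassette driven by its own promoter. The catalogue lists it as high copy, although rop normally acts to lower plasmid copy number. Two fragments of the tetracycline efflux gene and the tet promoter flank the expression cassette. These appear to be remnants of the pBR322 tet locus interrupted by the insert and are not expected to confer resistance.

The expression cassette runs from a T7 promoter and a phage T7 gene 10 ribosome binding site to a T7 terminator, so expression requires a host that supplies T7 RNA polymerase. The first open reading frame begins with a 10xHis tag followed by a signal-sequence-free, cytosolic maltose binding protein. According to the record, a TEV protease site then links this tag to the N terminus of TniQ, allowing affinity capture and later tag removal. The automated annotation leaves the roughly 4.9 kb between MBP and the terminator region unlabelled, and this span presumably holds the TEV site and the four V. cholerae genes, which were inserted by ligation-independent cloning. The short SET1 hit just before the terminator is probably vector-derived T7 gene 10 sequence.

The stated purpose is purification of these proteins through tagged TniQ, in the context of work on RNA-guided DNA integration by transposon-encoded CRISPR-Cas systems, previously referred to as INTEGRATE. No CRISPR array or guide RNA is annotated or mentioned in the record.
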