Features (pLannotate 1.2.2; 15 found; start..end, strand, type, name):
      1..589     +  rep_origin     ori: high-copy-number ColE1/pMB1/pBR322/pUC origin of replication
    775..914     -  misc_feature   bom: basis of mobility region from pBR322
   1016..1207    -  CDS            rop: Rop protein, which maintains plasmids at low copy number; rop
   1224..1604    +  CDS            YPB1_ECOLX: Protein predicted: Swiss-Prot protein existence level 4. From Escherichia coli.
   1846..2746    -  CDS            TcR (fragment): tetracycline efflux protein; tet; confers resistance to tetracycline
   2768..2786    +  promoter       T7 promoter: promoter for bacteriophage T7 RNA polymerase
   2875..2897    +  RBS            RBS: efficient ribosome binding site from bacteriophage T7 gene 10 (Olins and Rangwala, 1989)
   2917..2946    +  CDS            10xHis: 10xHis affinity tag
   2956..4056    +  CDS            MBP: maltose binding protein from E. coli; malE (mutated); This version of the gene does not encode a signal sequence, so MBP will remain in the cytosol.
   8960..9009    +  CDS            SET1 (fragment): solubility-enhancement tag derived from T7 phage gene 10B
   9017..9064    +  terminator     T7 terminator: transcription terminator for bacteriophage T7 RNA polymerase
   9090..9382    -  CDS            TcR (fragment): tetracycline efflux protein; tet; confers resistance to tetracycline
   9430..9458    -  promoter       tet promoter: E. coli promoter for tetracycline efflux protein gene
   9571..9675    +  promoter       AmpR promoter: bla
   9676..10536   +  CDS            AmpR: β-lactamase; bla; confers resistance to ampicillin, carbenicillin, and related antibiotics
>Addgene plasmid #130640 | pSL0375 (His-MBP-TniQ_Cas8_Cas7_Cas6) | addgene full sequence | sequence record 255648 | Addgene NGS Result
TTGAGATCCTTTTTTTCTGCGCGTAATCTGCTGCTTGCAAACAAAAAAACCACCGCTACCAGCGGTGGTT
TGTTTGCCGGATCAAGAGCTACCAACTCTTTTTCCGAAGGTAACTGGCTTCAGCAGAGCGCAGATACCAA
ATACTGTCCTTCTAGTGTAGCCGTAGTTAGGCCACCACTTCAAGAACTCTGTAGCACCGCCTACATACCT
CGCTCTGCTAATCCTGTTACCAGTGGCTGCTGCCAGTGGCGATAAGTCGTGTCTTACCGGGTTGGACTCA
AGACGATAGTTACCGGATAAGGCGCAGCGGTCGGGCTGAACGGGGGGTTCGTGCACACAGCCCAGCTTGG
AGCGAACGACCTACACCGAACTGAGATACCTACAGCGTGAGCTATGAGAAAGCGCCACGCTTCCCGAAGG
GAGAAAGGCGGACAGGTATCCGGTAAGCGGCAGGGTCGGAACAGGAGAGCGCACGAGGGAGCTTCCAGGG
GGAAACGCCTGGTATCTTTATAGTCCTGTCGGGTTTCGCCACCTCTGACTTGAGCGTCGATTTTTGTGAT
GCTCGTCAGGGGGGCGGAGCCTATGGAAAAACGCCAGCAACGCGGCCTTTTTACGGTTCCTGGCCTTTTG
CTGGCCTTTTGCTCACATGTTCTTTCCTGCGTTATCCCCTGATTCTGTGGATAACCGTATTACCGCCTTT
GAGTGAGCTGATACCGCTCGCCGCAGCCGAACGACCGAGCGCAGCGAGTCAGTGAGCGAGGAAGCGGAAG
AGCGCCTGATGCGGTATTTTCTCCTTACGCATCTGTGCGGTATTTCACACCGCAATGGTGCACTCTCAGT
ACAATCTGCTCTGATGCCGCATAGTTAAGCCAGTATACACTCCGCTATCGCTACGTGACTGGGTCATGGC
TGCGCCCCGACACCCGCCAACACCCGCTGACGCGCCCTGACGGGCTTGTCTGCTCCCGGCATCCGCTTAC
AGACAAGCTGTGACCGTCTCCGGGAGCTGCATGTGTCAGAGGTTTTCACCGTCATCACCGAAACGCGCGA
GGCAGCTGCGGTAAAGCTCATCAGCGTGGTCGTGAAGCGATTCACAGATGTCTGCCTGTTCATCCGCGTC
CAGCTCGTTGAGTTTCTCCAGAAGCGTTAATGTCTGGCTTCTGATAAAGCGGGCCATGTTAAGGGCGGTT
TTTTCCTGTTTGGTCACTGATGCCTCCGTGTAAGGGGGATTTCTGTTCATGGGGGTAATGATACCGATGA
AACGAGAGAGGATGCTCACGATACGGGTTACTGATGATGAACATGCCCGGTTACTGGAACGTTGTGAGGG
TAAACAACTGGCGGTATGGATGCGGCGGGACCAGAGAAAAATCACTCAGGGTCAATGCCAGCGCTTCGTT
AATACAGATGTAGGTGTTCCACAGGGTAGCCAGCAGCATCCTGCGATGCAGATCCGGAACATAATGGTGC
AGGGCGCTGACTTCCGCGTTTCCAGACTTTACGAAACACGGAAACCGAAGACCATTCATGTTGTTGCTCA
GGTCGCAGACGTTTTGCAGCAGCAGTCGCTTCACGTTCGCTCGCGTATCGGTGATTCATTCTGCTAACCA
GTAAGGCAACCCCGCCAGCCTAGCCGGGTCCTCAACGACAGGAGCACGATCATGCGCACCCGTGGCCAGG
ACCCAACGCTGCCCGAGATGCGCCGCGTGCGGCTGCTGGAGATGGCGGACGCGATGGATATGTTCTGCCA
AGGGTTGGTTTGCGCATTCACAGTTCTCCGCAAGAATTGATTGGCTCCAATTCTTGGAGTGGTGAATCCG
TTAGCGAGGTGCCGCCGGCTTCCATTCAGGTCGAGGTGGCCCGGCTCCATGCACCGCGACGCAACGCGGG
GAGGCAGACAAGGTATAGGGCGGCGCCTACAATCCATGCCAACCCGTTCCATGTGCTCGCCGAGGCGGCA
TAAATCGCCGTGACGATCAGCGGTCCAATGATCGAAGTTAGGCTGGTAAGAGCCGCGAGCGATCCTTGAA
GCTGTCCCTGATGGTCGTCATCTACCTGCCTGGACAGCATGGCCTGCAACGCGGGCATCCCGATGCCGCC
GGAAGCGAGAAGAATCATAATGGGGAAGGCCATCCAGCCTCGCGTCGCGAACGCCAGCAAGACGTAGCCC
AGCGCGTCGGCCGCCATGCCGGCGATAATGGCCTGCTTCTCGCCGAAACGTTTGGTGGCGGGACCAGTGA
CGAAGGCTTGAGCGAGGGCGTGCAAGATTCCGAATACCGCAAGCGACAGGCCGATCATCGTCGCGCTCCA
GCGAAAGCGGTCCTCGCCGAAAATGACCCAGAGCGCTGCCGGCACCTGTCCTACGAGTTGCATGATAAAG
AAGACAGTCATAAGTGCGGCGACGATAGTCATGCCCCGCGCCCACCGGAAGGAGCTGACTGGGTTGAAGG
CTCTCAAGGGCATCGGTCGACGCTCTCCCTTATGCGACTCCTGCATTAGGAAGCAGCCCAGTAGTAGGTT
GAGGCCGTTGAGCACCGCCGCCGCAAGGAATGGTGCATGCAAGGAGATGGCGCCCAACAGTCCCCCGGCC
ACGGGGCCTGCCACCATACCCACGCCGAAACAAGCGCTCATGAGCCCGAAGTGGCGAGCCCGATCTTCCC
CATCGGTGATGTCGGCGATATAGGCGCCAGCAACCGCACCTGTGGCGCCGGTGATGCCGGCCACGATGCG
TCCGGCGTAGAGGATCGAGATCTCGATCCCGCGAAATTAATACGACTCACTATAGGGAGACCACAACGGT
TTCCCTCTAGTGCCGGCTCCGGAGAGCTCTTTAATTAAGCGGCCGCCCTGCAGGACTCGAGTTCTAGAAA
TAATTTTGTTTAACTTTAAGAAGGAGATATACATATGAAATCTTCTCACCATCACCATCACCATCACCAT
CACCATGGTTCTTCTATGAAAATCGAAGAAGGTAAACTGGTAATCTGGATTAACGGCGATAAAGGCTATA
ACGGTCTCGCTGAAGTCGGTAAGAAATTCGAGAAAGATACCGGAATTAAAGTCACCGTTGAGCATCCGGA
TAAACTGGAAGAGAAATTCCCACAGGTTGCGGCAACTGGCGATGGCCCTGACATTATCTTCTGGGCACAC
GACCGCTTTGGTGGCTACGCTCAATCTGGCCTGTTGGCTGAAATCACCCCGGACAAAGCGTTCCAGGACA
AGCTGTATCCGTTTACCTGGGATGCCGTACGTTACAACGGCAAGCTGATTGCTTACCCGATCGCTGTTGA
AGCGTTATCGCTGATTTATAACAAAGATCTGCTGCCGAACCCGCCAAAAACCTGGGAAGAGATCCCGGCG
CTGGATAAAGAACTGAAAGCGAAAGGTAAGAGCGCGCTGATGTTCAACCTGCAAGAACCGTACTTCACCT
GGCCGCTGATTGCTGCTGACGGGGGTTATGCGTTCAAGTATGAAAACGGCAAGTACGACATTAAAGACGT
GGGCGTGGATAACGCTGGCGCGAAAGCGGGTCTGACCTTCCTGGTTGACCTGATTAAAAACAAACACATG
AATGCAGACACCGATTACTCCATCGCAGAAGCTGCCTTTAATAAAGGCGAAACAGCGATGACCATCAACG
GCCCGTGGGCATGGTCCAACATCGACACCAGCAAAGTGAATTATGGTGTAACGGTACTGCCGACCTTCAA
GGGTCAACCATCCAAACCGTTCGTTGGCGTGCTGAGCGCAGGTATTAACGCCGCCAGTCCGAACAAAGAG
CTGGCAAAAGAGTTCCTCGAAAACTATCTGCTGACTGATGAAGGTCTGGAAGCGGTTAATAAAGACAAAC
CGCTGGGTGCCGTAGCGCTGAAGTCTTACGAGGAAGAGTTGGCGAAAGATCCACGTATTGCCGCCACTAT
GGAAAACGCCCAGAAAGGTGAAATCATGCCGAACATCCCGCAGATGTCCGCTTTCTGGTATGCCGTGCGT
ACTGCGGTGATCAACGCCGCCAGCGGTCGTCAGACTGTCGATGAAGCCCTGAAAGACGCGCAGACTAATT
CGAGCTCGAACAACAACAACAATAACAATAACAACAACCTCGGGATCGAGGAAAACCTGTACTTCCAATC
CAATGCAATGTTTTTGCAAAGACCTAAACCTTACAGCGATGAAAGTTTAGAAAGTTTCTTTATCCGAGTG
GCTAACAAAAATGGCTACGGTGATGTCCATCGCTTCCTAGAAGCCACTAAACGATTCCTTCAAGACATTG
ACCATAATGGCTATCAAACCTTTCCGACTGATATAACTCGGATAAACCCATACTCAGCTAAAAACAGTTC
CAGCGCACGAACTGCGTCATTCCTGAAACTTGCACAATTGACATTTAATGAACCGCCAGAGCTACTTGGG
TTGGCAATTAACAGAACAAACATGAAATACTCGCCGTCAACTAGCGCGGTTGTTAGAGGTGCAGAAGTCT
TTCCTCGCAGTTTACTACGGACGCACTCCATCCCCTGCTGTCCTTTGTGTCTGCGAGAAAATGGCTACGC
CTCCTACCTTTGGCACTTTCAGGGGTACGAATACTGCCACAGCCATAACGTACCTTTAATTACCACTTGT
AGCTGTGGTAAGGAGTTTGACTACCGAGTATCTGGGTTAAAGGGCATTTGCTGCAAATGCAAGGAGCCTA
TCACCTTAACCAGCAGGGAGAACGGTCATGAGGCAGCGTGTACTGTTTCAAACTGGCTTGCTGGCCATGA
ATCTAAACCTCTGCCAAATCTTCCTAAAAGCTACCGATGGGGTTTAGTTCATTGGTGGATGGGTATTAAA
GATAGCGAGTTCGATCACTTTTCGTTCGTTCAATTTTTCTCAAACTGGCCAAGGTCATTCCACTCGATAA
TCGAAGATGAAGTAGAGTTCAACCTTGAGCATGCTGTTGTCAGCACGTCTGAATTACGACTAAAAGATCT
TCTTGGTCGATTGTTTTTCGGTTCAATTCGGTTACCTGAGCGGAATCTTCAACACAATATCATCCTTGGT
GAGCTTCTCTGCTATTTAGAAAATCGTTTATGGCAAGACAAGGGATTAATCGCCAACCTCAAAATGAACG
CGTTAGAGGCGACTGTAATGTTAAATTGTAGCCTCGATCAGATTGCATCAATGGTTGAACAACGCATCTT
GAAGCCAAATCGAAAAAGCAAGCCCAACAGCCCTCTTGATGTTACCGATTATCTATTTCATTTCGGCGAT
ATTTTCTGTCTTTGGTTAGCTGAGTTCCAAAGCGATGAGTTTAACCGTTCGTTTTATGTGTCGAGGTGGT
AAATGCAAACTCTGAAAGAACTAATCGCATCCAATCCTGACGACTTAACAACTGAACTTAAGAGAGCATT
TCGTCCACTCACACCGCATATTGCAATTGATGGTAATGAACTTGACGCACTGACGATATTAGTCAATTTA
ACCGATAAGACTGATGATCAGAAAGACCTGCTCGATCGAGCCAAATGCAAGCAAAAACTTCGAGATGAAA
AATGGTGGGCTAGCTGCATAAATTGCGTTAATTACAGACAAAGCCATAACCCAAAATTCCCGGATATACG
TTCTGAAGGCGTGATTCGAACCCAAGCCCTGGGTGAATTACCGAGTTTCCTACTCTCGTCCTCAAAAATC
CCACCATACCATTGGTCATATAGCCATGATTCAAAATACGTCAACAAAAGCGCATTCCTCACCAATGAGT
TTTGTTGGGATGGTGAGATCTCATGTTTGGGTGAGCTTCTTAAAGATGCAGATCACCCACTTTGGAATAC
TTTGAAAAAGTTAGGTTGTTCTCAAAAAACTTGCAAAGCAATGGCAAAACAACTAGCTGATATTACTCTC
ACGACTATCAATGTCACACTCGCACCAAATTACCTGACTCAAATATCTCTCCCCGATAGTGATACATCCT
ACATTTCACTCTCTCCTGTTGCATCGCTATCGATGCAAAGCCACTTTCATCAGAGGCTCCAAGATGAAAA
TCGGCATAGCGCGATAACGCGGTTTAGCCGAACTACCAACATGGGGGTCACTGCGATGACATGTGGCGGC
GCATTTAGAATGTTAAAGTCTGGCGCTAAGTTTTCCAGCCCCCCTCATCACCGATTAAACAGTAAACGAA
GTTGGTTGACGTCAGAGCATGTTCAGTCATTAAAACAGTACCAGCGCCTCAACAAAAGCCTCATACCTGA
AAACTCTCGGATTGCACTCCGTAGAAAATACAAAATCGAGCTTCAAAATATGGTCAGATCTTGGTTTGCA
ATGCAAGACCATACCCTTGATTCGAACATACTTATCCAACATTTGAATCATGACCTATCTTACTTAGGAG
CCACAAAACGTTTTGCATACGATCCAGCGATGACCAAGCTCTTTACTGAGCTTTTGAAACGAGAGTTATC
AAATTCAATCAATAATGGTGAGCAACACACTAATGGATCGTTTTTAGTCCTACCGAATATCAGGGTTTGT
GGCGCAACAGCTTTAAGCTCCCCGGTAACGGTGGGGATTCCATCACTTACAGCTTTCTTTGGCTTCGTTC
ACGCATTTGAACGGAATATAAATCGCACCACCTCATCGTTTCGTGTTGAATCCTTTGCGATATGCGTCCA
TCAACTACATGTCGAGAAGCGAGGTTTGACAGCAGAGTTTGTGGAAAAAGGCGACGGGACTATATCCGCT
CCCGCGACCCGGGATGACTGGCAGTGTGATGTCGTATTTAGCCTTATTTTGAACACCAACTTTGCTCAAC
ATATTGACCAAGATACGTTAGTTACATCACTACCAAAGCGATTGGCTCGGGGTTCAGCAAAAATTGCGAT
TGATGACTTTAAACATATCAACTCATTCTCGACATTAGAAACAGCGATCGAATCTCTGCCAATAGAAGCT
GGTAGGTGGTTATCACTTTACGCACAGTCAAACAATAATCTAAGTGATCTATTAGCAGCCATGACAGAGG
ACCATCAGCTCATGGCAAGCTGCGTCGGTTACCACTTGTTAGAAGAGCCCAAAGATAAACCAAACTCCCT
CAGAGGTTACAAACACGCTATCGCCGAGTGCATCATTGGACTCATTAACTCAATCACCTTTAGCTCAGAG
ACTGATCCCAACACAATCTTTTGGTCGCTAAAGAACTATCAAAACTACCTAGTGGTACAGCCAAGGAGTA
TCAACGATGAAACTACCGACAAATCTAGCCTATGAGCGCTCTATCGACCCATCAGATGTCTGTTTTTTTG
TCGTCTGGCCCGATGATAGAAAAACACCTTTAACCTACAATTCTCGTACTCTGCTCGGGCAAATGGAAGC
GGCATCATTAGCCTATGATGTCTCAGGTCAACCAATAAAAAGTGCCACCGCTGAGGCGTTAGCTCAAGGG
AACCCTCATCAAGTTGATTTCTGCCACGTTCCATACGGTGCGAGTCATATTGAATGCAGTTTCTCCGTCT
CGTTTTCTTCTGAACTACGTCAACCATATAAGTGTAACTCAAGCAAAGTTAAACAAACGCTAGTGCAATT
AGTCGAGCTCTACGAAACGAAAATCGGCTGGACTGAGCTAGCAACCCGATATTTGATGAACATTTGCAAC
GGTAAATGGCTGTGGAAAAATACCCGTAAAGCCTATTGCTGGAACATTGTACTTACACCTTGGCCTTGGA
ACGGGGAAAAGGTTGGATTTGAAGATATTCGTACTAACTACACCTCACGGCAAGACTTTAAAAATAATAA
AAATTGGTCTGCTATAGTTGAAATGATCAAAACCGCATTTTCTAGTACTGATGGGCTGGCGATATTTGAA
GTCAGGGCCACCTTGCACTTGCCAACGAATGCTATGGTGCGGCCAAGCCAAGTTTTCACAGAAAAAGAAA
GTGGCAGTAAAAGTAAATCTAAAACTCAAAACAGTCGAGTTTTTCAGAGTACAACTATTGATGGTGAACG
ATCGCCAATACTAGGGGCCTTTAAAACGGGAGCAGCTATTGCAACCATTGACGACTGGTATCCTGAAGCC
ACTGAGCCACTAAGGGTCGGACGGTTTGGGGTTCATCGCGAAGATGTCACTTGCTACCGTCATCCGTCTA
CCGGAAAAGATTTTTTCTCGATATTACAACAAGCAGAGCACTATATTGAAGTGTTGAGCGCCAACAAAAC
TCCCGCTCAAGAAACTATCAACGACATGCACTTTTTAATGGCTAACCTGATTAAGGGTGGGATGTTCCAG
CATAAAGGAGACTGACTGTGAAATGGTATTATAAGACAATCACCTTTCTGCCAGAGTTGTGCAACAACGA
GTCACTGGCTGCAAAGTGTCTCCGCGTTCTGCATGGATTTAACTATCAGTATGAGACACGAAATATCGGC
GTTTCATTTCCGCTTTGGTGTGATGCAACGGTTGGAAAAAAGATTTCATTTGTCAGCAAGAACAAGATAG
AACTCGACTTACTACTTAAACAACACTATTTCGTCCAAATGGAACAACTTCAATACTTTCATATATCCAA
CACTGTTCTCGTCCCAGAAGATTGTACATACGTTTCCTTTAGACGCTGTCAATCTATAGATAAGCTCACA
GCAGCAGGGCTGGCAAGGAAAATCAGACGCCTGGAGAAACGTGCTCTATCTAGAGGCGAGCAATTTGACC
CATCATCTTTTGCTCAAAAAGAGCATACTGCAATAGCGCACTACCACTCACTTGGGGAGTCCAGCAAACA
GACGAACCGCAACTTTCGACTCAATATCAGGATGCTCTCGGAGCAACCCCGTGAGGGGAACTCGATTTTT
AGTAGCTATGGCTTATCAAATTCAGAAAACTCGTTTCAGCCTGTACCCTTAATCTAATAGCATTGGAAGT
GGATAACGGATCCGCGATCGCGGCGCGCCACCTGGTGGCCGGCCGGTACCACGCGTGCGCGCTGATCCGG
CTGCTAACAAAGCCCGAAAGGAAGCTGAGTTGGCTGCTGCCACCGCTGAGCAATAACTAGCATAACCCCT
TGGGGCCTCTAAACGGGTCTTGAGGGGTTTTTTGCTGAAAGGAGGAACTATATCCGGATATCCACAGGAC
GGGTGTGGTCGCCATGATCGCGTAGTCGATAGTGGCTCCAAGTAGCGAAGCGAGCAGGACTGGGCGGCGG
CCAAAGCGGTCGGACAGTGCTCCGAGAACGGGTGCGCATAGAAATTGCATCAACGCATATAGCGCTAGCA
GCACGCCATAGTGACTGGCGATGCTGTCGGAATGGACGATATCCCGCAAGAGGCCCGGCAGTACCGGCAT
AACCAAGCCTATGCCTACAGCATCCAGGGTGACGGTGCCGAGGATGACGATGAGCGCATTGTTAGATTTC
ATACACGGTGCCTGACTGCGTTAGCAATTTAACTGTGATAAACTACCGCATTAAAGCTTATCGATGATAA
GCTGTCAAACATGAGAATTCTTGAAGACGAAAGGGCCTCGTGATACGCCTATTTTTATAGGTTAATGTCA
TGATAATAATGGTTTCTTAGACGTCAGGTGGCACTTTTCGGGGAAATGTGCGCGGAACCCCTATTTGTTT
ATTTTTCTAAATACATTCAAATATGTATCCGCTCATGAGACAATAACCCTGATAAATGCTTCAATAACAT
TGAAAAAGGAAGAGTATGAGTATTCAACATTTCCGTGTCGCCCTTATTCCCTTTTTTGCGGCATTTTGCC
TTCCTGTTTTTGCTCACCCAGAAACGCTGGTGAAAGTAAAAGATGCTGAAGATCAGTTGGGTGCACGAGT
GGGTTACATCGAACTGGATCTCAACAGCGGTAAGATCCTTGAGAGTTTTCGCCCCGAAGAACGTTTTCCA
ATGATGAGCACTTTTAAAGTTCTGCTATGTGGCGCGGTATTATCCCGTGTTGACGCCGGGCAAGAGCAAC
TCGGTCGCCGCATACACTATTCTCAGAATGACTTGGTTGAGTACTCACCAGTCACAGAAAAGCATCTTAC
GGATGGCATGACAGTAAGAGAATTATGCAGTGCTGCCATAACCATGAGTGATAACACTGCGGCCAACTTA
CTTCTGACAACGATCGGAGGACCGAAGGAGCTAACCGCTTTTTTGCACAACATGGGGGATCATGTAACTC
GCCTTGATCGTTGGGAACCGGAGCTGAATGAAGCCATACCAAACGACGAGCGTGACACCACGATGCCTGC
AGCAATGGCAACAACGTTGCGCAAACTATTAACTGGCGAACTACTTACTCTAGCTTCCCGGCAACAATTA
ATAGACTGGATGGAGGCGGATAAAGTTGCAGGACCACTTCTGCGCTCGGCCCTTCCGGCTGGCTGGTTTA
TTGCTGATAAATCTGGAGCCGGTGAGCGTGGGTCTCGCGGTATCATTGCAGCACTGGGGCCAGATGGTAA
GCCCTCCCGTATCGTAGTTATCTACACGACGGGGAGTCAGGCAACTATGGATGAACGAAATAGACAGATC
GCTGAGATAGGTGCCTCACTGATTAAGCATTGGTAACTGTCAGACCAAGTTTACTCATATATACTTTAGA
TTGATTTAAAACTTCATTTTTAATTTAAAAGGATCTAGGTGAAGATCCTTTTTGATAATCTCATGACCAA
AATCCCTTAACGTGAGTTTTCGTTCCACTGAGCGTCAGACCCCGTAGAAAAGATCAAAGGATCTTC
